>Addgene plasmid #22085 | mFGF4 | depositor partial sequence | sequence record 10139 | Author sequence
ATGGCGAAACGCGGGCCGACCACAGGGACGCTGCTGCCCAGGGTCCTGCTGGCCCTGGTGGTGGCCCTGG
CGGACCGAGGGACCGCCGCACCCAACGGCACGCGGCACGCAGAATTGGGGCACGGCTGGGACGGCTTGGT
GGCCCGCTCGCTGGCACGCCTGCCGGTGGCCGCGCAGCCCCCGCAGGCGGCGGTCCGCAGCGGCGCAGGG
GACTACCTGCTGGGCCTCAAAAGGCTTCGGCGGCTCTACTGCAACGTGGGCATCGGATTCCACCTGCAGG
TGCTGCCCGACGGCCGCATCGGTGGTGTGCACGCAGACACGAGGGACAGTCTTCTGGAGCTCTCTCCGGT
GCAGCGAGGCGTGGTGAGCATCTTCGGAGTGGCCAGCCGGTTCTTCGTGGCTATGAGCAGCAGGGGCAAG
CTCTTCGGTGTGCCTTTCTTTACCGACGAGTGTAAATTCAAAGAAATACTTCTGCCCAACAACTACAACG
CCTACGAAGCCTACGCGTACCCCGGTATGTTCATGGCCCTCAGTAAGAACGGGCGGACCAAGAAGGGGAA
CCGAGTGTCGCCTACCATGAAGGTAACCCACTTCCTTCCTAGACTGTGA
