>Addgene plasmid #22085 | mFGF4 | addgene partial sequence | sequence record 27856 | 22085 with T7
GGTGGCGGCCGCTCTAGAACTAGTGGATCCCCCGGATGGCGAAACGCGGGCCGACCACAGGGACGCTGCT
GCCCAGGGTCCTGCTGGCCCTGGTGGTGGCCCTGGCGGACCGAGGGACCGCCGCACCCAACGGCACGCGG
CACGCAGAATTGGGGCACGGCTGGGACGGCTTGGTGGCCCGCTCGCTGGCACGCCTGCCGGTGGCCGCGC
AGCCCCCGCAGGCGGCGGTCCGCAGCGGCGCAGGGGACTACCTGCTGGGCCTCAAAAGGCTTCGGCGGCT
CTACTGCAACGTGGGCATCGGATTCCACCTGCAGGTGCTGCCCGACGGCCGCATCGGTGGTGTGCACGCA
GACACGAGGGACAGTCTTCTGGAGCTCTCTCCGGTGCAGCGAGGCGTGGTGAGCATCTTCGGAGTGGCCA
GCCGGTTCTTCGTGGCTATGAGCAGCAGGGGCAAGCTCTTCGGTGTGCCTTTCTTTACCGACGAGTGTAA
ATTCAAAGAAATACTTCTGCCCAACAACTACAACGCCTACGAATCCTACGCGTACCCCGGTATGTTCATG
GCCCTCAGTAAGAACGGGCGGACCAAGAAGGGGAACCGAGTGTCGCCTACCATGAAGGTAACCCACTTC
