[The description below was written by a language model from this plasmid's Addgene catalogue record.]
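Description:
mFGF4 is a bacterial cloning plasmid built on the pBluescript phagemid backbone (about 3 kb), carrying a mouse Fgf4 cDNA. It is maintained as a high-copy plasmid in E. coli under ampicillin selection. No feature table accompanies the record, so the specific pBluescript variant and the exact layout of backbone elements are not stated.

The insert is roughly 620 bp and is described as the full-length coding region of mouse FGF4, also known as K-FGF or Fgfk (clone K2), obtained by PCR. It was placed by blunt-end ligation into the SmaI site of the polylinker, which destroyed the site on both sides. The fragment can still be released with the flanking EcoRI and BamHI sites. T7 is listed as the 5′ sequencing primer and T3 as the 3′ one. This matches the usual pBluescript arrangement, in which opposing T7 and T3 phage promoters flank the polylinker and allow in vitro transcription of either strand. The record does not explicitly say which promoter yields sense or antisense RNA. The plasmid has no eukaryotic promoter or tag recorded, so it is a cDNA source rather than an expression vector.

The associated work concerned isolation of mouse FGF family cDNAs and characterization of their expression patterns during embryogenesis. The plasmid is therefore well suited as a template for Fgf4 hybridization probes, such as riboprobes for in situ hybridization or RNA analysis. It can also serve as a source of the coding sequence for subcloning into other vectors.
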