Addgene plasmid #22085: mFGF4
Depositing lab: Gail Martin. Depositing organization: University of California, San Francisco (UCSF). Publication: Isolation of cDNAs encoding four mouse FGF family members and characterization of their expression patterns during embryogenesis. Hebert JM, Basilico C, Goldfarb M, Haub O, Martin GR. Dev Biol. 1990 Apr . 138(2):454-63. 10.1016/0012-1606(90)90211-Z PubMed 2318343.
Backbone
  Vector backbone: pBluescript
  Backbone manufacturer: Stratagene
  Backbone size w/o insert (bp): 3000
  Vector type: Bacterial
Growth in bacteria
  Bacterial resistance: Ampicillin, 100 μg/mL
  Growth temperature: 37°C
  Growth strain: DH5alpha
  Copy number: High Copy
Gene/Insert
  Gene/Insert name: FGF4 (alt name: Fgfk (clone K2))
  Species: M. musculus (mouse)
  Insert size (bp): 620
  Entrez Gene: Fgf4 (a.k.a. Fgf-4, Fgf7a, Fgfk, HBGF-4, Hst1, Hstf-1, KS3, hst, hst-1, kFGF)
  Cloning method: Restriction Enzyme; 5′ cloning site SmaI (destroyed during cloning); 3′ cloning site SmaI (destroyed during cloning)
  Sequencing primers: 5′ T7; 3′ T3
Terms and licenses: Academic/Nonprofit Terms; Industry Terms: Not Available to Industry
Depositor comments: Full length coding region of K-FGF, PCR clone. The insert can be cut out with EcoRI and BamHI.
How to cite: mFGF4 was a gift from Gail Martin (Addgene plasmid # 22085 ; http://n2t.net/addgene:22085 ; RRID:Addgene_22085)
